Addgene plasmid #38795: GLRX2
Purpose: Bacterial expression for structure determination; may not be full ORF
Depositing lab: Nicola Burgess-Brown. Depositing organization: University of Oxford.
Backbone
  Vector backbone: pNIC28-Bsa4
  Backbone manufacturer: SGC
  Vector type: Bacterial Expression
Growth in bacteria
  Bacterial resistance: Kanamycin, 50 μg/mL
  Growth temperature: 37°C
  Growth strain: Mach1
  Copy number: Low Copy
Gene/Insert
  Gene/Insert name: GLRX2 (alt name: glutaredoxin 2 [isoform 1])
  Species: H. sapiens (human)
  Insert size (bp): 466
  Entrez Gene: Glrx2 (a.k.a. 1700010P22Rik, AI645710, Grx2)
  Tag / fusion protein: His Tev (N terminal on insert)
  Cloning method: Ligation Independent Cloning
  Sequencing primers: 5′ T7; 3′ T7-term
Terms and licenses: Academic/Nonprofit Terms; Industry Terms: Not Available to Industry
How to cite: GLRX2 was a gift from Nicola Burgess-Brown (Addgene plasmid # 38795 ; http://n2t.net/addgene:38795 ; RRID:Addgene_38795)
