[The description below was written by a language model from this plasmid's Addgene catalogue record.]
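Description:
GLRX2 is a bacterial expression plasmid built on the pNIC28-Bsa4 backbone from the SGC, carrying a fragment of human glutaredoxin 2 (isoform 1) for recombinant protein production aimed at structure determination. The insert is listed as 466 bp and was introduced by ligation-independent cloning. The record cautions that it may not represent the full open reading frame, which is typical of constructs trimmed to a domain or boundary set chosen for crystallisation. Although the species is given as human, the linked gene entry uses mouse-style aliases, so the gene cross-reference in the record appears not to match the stated species.

The protein is expressed with an N-terminal histidine tag followed by a TEV protease recognition site. This arrangement allows capture by immobilised metal affinity chromatography and then removal of the tag by TEV cleavage, leaving near-native protein. The promoter is not stated explicitly, but the listed sequencing primers (T7 forward and T7 terminator reverse) indicate that the insert sits between T7 promoter and T7 terminator regions. That layout implies expression in an E. coli host supplying T7 RNA polymerase.

The plasmid is selected with kanamycin, is described as low copy, and is propagated in the Mach1 cloning strain. The origin of replication is not given, and no feature table is available, so other backbone elements cannot be confirmed from this record. The plasmid is intended for producing purified glutaredoxin 2 for structural work, and such protein could also serve biochemical studies. Distribution is limited to academic and nonprofit users.
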