>Addgene plasmid #38795 | GLRX2 | depositor partial sequence | sequence record 48852 | GLRX2 sequence 466 bps
ATGCACCATCATCATCATCATTCTTCTGGTGTAGATCTGGGTACCGAGAACCTGTACTTCCAATCCATGG
AGAGCAATACATCATCATCTTTGGAGAATTTAGCGACGGCGCCTGTGAACCAGATCCAAGAAACAATTTC
TGATAATTGTGTGGTGATTTTCTCAAAAACATCCTGTTCTTACTGTACAATGGCAAAAAAGCTTTTCCAT
GACATGAATGTTAACTATAAAGTGGTGGAACTGGACCTGCTTGAATATGGAAACCAGTTCCAAGATGCTC
TTTACAAAATGACTGGTGAAAGAACTGTTCCAAGAATATTTGTCAATGGTACTTTTATTGGAGGTGCAAC
TGACACTCATAGGCTTCACAAAGAAGGAAAATTGCTCCCACTAGTTCATCAGTGTTATTTAAAAAAAAGT
AAGAGGAAAGAATTTCAGTGACAGTAAAGGTGGATACGGATCCGAA
