>Addgene plasmid #38795 | GLRX2 | addgene partial sequence | sequence record 50225 | T7 5'-TAATACGACTCACTATAGGG-3'
AGAAGGAGATATACATATGCACCATCATCATCATCATTCTTCTGGTGTAGATCTGGGTACCGAGAACCTG
TACTTCCAATCCATGGAGAGCAATACATCATCATCTTTGGAGAATTTAGCGACGGCGCCTGTGAACCAGA
TCCAAGAAACAATTTCTGATAATTGTGTGGTGATTTTCTCAAAAACATCCTGTTCTTACTGTACAATGGC
AAAAAAGCTTTTCCATGACATGAATGTTAACTATAAAGTGGTGGAACTGGACCTGCTTGAATATGGAAAC
CAGTTCCAAGATGCTCTTTACAAAATGACTGGTGAAAGAACTGTTCCAAGAATATTTGTCAATGGTACTT
TTATTGGAGGTGCAACTGACACTCATAGGCTTCACAAAGAAGGAAAATTGCTCCCACTAGTTCATCAGTG
TTATTTAAAAAAAAGTAAGAGGAAAGAATTTCAGTGACAGTAAAGGTGGATACGGATCCGAATTCGAGCT
CCGTCGACAAGCTTGCGGCCGCACTCGAGCACCACCACCACCACCACTGAGATCCGGCTGCTAACAAAGC
CCGAAAGGAAGCTGAGTTGGCTGCTGCCACCGCTGAGCAATAACTAGCATAACCCCTTGGGGCCTCTAAA
CGGGTCTTGAGGGGTTTTTTGCTGAAAGGAGGAACTATATCCGGATTGGCGAATGGG
[124 nt withheld, positions 688-811]
C
[33 nt withheld, positions 813-845]
GCTCCCTTTAGGGGTTCCGATTTTAGTGCTTTACGGGCACCTCG
